Addgene plasmid #87582: pBW806_pCAG-PV3-FRT-loxP-GFP-BGHpA
Purpose: PV3 for 3-input, 2-output Full Adder
Depositing lab: Wilson Wong. Depositing organization: Boston University Main Campus. Publication: Large-scale design of robust genetic circuits with multiple inputs and outputs for mammalian cells. Weinberg BH, Pham NT, Caraballo LD, Lozanoski T, Engel A, Bhatia S, Wong WW. Nat Biotechnol. 2017 Mar 27. doi: 10.1038/nbt.3805. PubMed 28346402.
Backbone
  Vector backbone: pCAGGS
  Vector type: Mammalian Expression, Cre/Lox, Synthetic Biology
Growth in bacteria
  Bacterial resistance: Ampicillin, 100 μg/mL
  Growth temperature: 37°C
  Growth strain: NEB Stable
  Copy number: High Copy
Gene/Insert
  Gene/Insert name: EGFP
  Species: Synthetic
Terms and licenses: Academic/Nonprofit Terms; Industry Terms: Not Available to Industry
How to cite: pBW806_pCAG-PV3-FRT-loxP-GFP-BGHpA was a gift from Wilson Wong (Addgene plasmid # 87582 ; http://n2t.net/addgene:87582 ; RRID:Addgene_87582)
