[The description below was written by a language model from this plasmid's Addgene catalogue record and pLannotate feature annotations shown in this document.]
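Description:
pBW806_pCAG-PV3-FRT-loxP-GFP-BGHpA is a 6,034-bp mammalian expression plasmid built on the pCAGGS backbone and catalogued as a Cre/Lox synthetic-biology construct. It is propagated in E. coli from a high-copy ColE1/pUC-type origin under ampicillin selection (β-lactamase gene with its own promoter). Backbone remnants typical of pCAGGS are also annotated, including the rabbit β-globin poly(A) region, lac promoter/operator fragments, an SV40 origin of replication and an SV40 poly(A) signal. No mammalian selection marker is annotated, which is consistent with transient transfection use.

The payload is an EGFP reporter driven by the strong, ubiquitous CAG promoter, made up of the CMV immediate-early enhancer, the chicken β-actin promoter and a chimeric β-actin/β-globin intron. Between the intron and the EGFP coding sequence lie a single minimal FRT site and a single loxP site in tandem, and the transcript is terminated by the bovine growth hormone poly(A) signal. Because each recombinase site is present only once and nothing interrupts the path from promoter to EGFP, the annotated arrangement resembles what remains after FLP- and Cre-mediated excision of intervening elements, with GFP directly expressed.

The record gives the purpose as "PV3 for 3-input, 2-output Full Adder", tying the plasmid to a recombinase-based Boolean logic system for mammalian cells in which recombinase inputs rearrange DNA to control fluorescent outputs. It does not define "PV3". One possible reading is that the plasmid represents a particular recombined state of the full-adder circuit, serving as a reference or control, but this is an inference from the structure rather than something the record states.
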