Features (pLannotate 1.2.2; 21 found; start..end, strand, type, name):
      1..861     -  CDS            AmpR: β-lactamase; bla; confers resistance to ampicillin, carbenicillin, and related antibiotics
    862..966     -  promoter       AmpR promoter: bla
    997..1376    +  enhancer       CMV enhancer: human cytomegalovirus immediate early enhancer
   1378..1653    +  promoter       chicken β-actin promoter: No description available
   1654..2669    +  intron         chimeric intron: chimera between introns from chicken β-actin and rabbit β-globin
   2795..2828    +  protein_bind   FRT (minimal): supports FLP-mediated excision but not integration (Turan and Bode, 2011) FLP recombinase from the Saccharomyces cerevisiae 2μ plasmid
   2830..2863    +  protein_bind   loxP: Cre-mediated recombination occurs in the 8-bp core sequence (GCATACAT). Cre recombinase
   2879..3598    +  CDS            EGFP: the original enhanced GFP (Yang et al., 1996) mammalian codon-optimized
   3599..3823    +  polyA_signal   bGH poly(A) signal: bovine growth hormone polyadenylation signal
   3827..3848    +  promoter       SV40 promoter (fragment): SV40 enhancer and early promoter
   3992..4063    +  CDS            HBB (fragment): HBB_PONPY - Experimental evidence at transcript level: Swiss-Prot protein existence level 2. Involved in oxygen transport from the lung to the various peripheral tissues. From Pongo pygmaeus (Bornean orangutan).
   4134..4189    +  polyA_signal   β-globin poly(A) signal: rabbit β-globin polyadenylation signal (Gil and Proudfoot, 1987)
   4574..4590    -  protein_bind   lac operator: The lac repressor binds to the lac operator to inhibit transcription in E. coli. This inhibition can be relieved by adding lactose or isopropyl-β-D-thiogalactopyranoside (IPTG). lac repressor encoded by lacI
   4598..4628    -  promoter       lac promoter: promoter for the E. coli lac operon
   4643..4664    -  protein_bind   CAP binding site: CAP binding activates transcription in the presence of cAMP. E. coli catabolite activator protein
   4677..4716    -  CDS            lacI (fragment): lac repressor; lacI; The lac repressor binds to the lac operator to inhibit transcription in E. coli. This inhibition can be relieved by adding lactose or isopropyl-β-D-thiogalactopyranoside (IPTG).
   4723..4745    +  promoter       SV40 promoter (fragment): SV40 enhancer and early promoter
   4749..4883    +  rep_origin     SV40 ori: SV40 origin of replication
   4903..5037    +  polyA_signal   SV40 poly(A) signal: SV40 polyadenylation signal
   5039..5093    -  CDS            lacI (fragment): lac repressor; lacI; The lac repressor binds to the lac operator to inhibit transcription in E. coli. This inhibition can be relieved by adding lactose or isopropyl-β-D-thiogalactopyranoside (IPTG).
   5276..5864    -  rep_origin     ori: high-copy-number ColE1/pMB1/pBR322/pUC origin of replication
>Addgene plasmid #87582 | pBW806_pCAG-PV3-FRT-loxP-GFP-BGHpA | depositor full sequence | sequence record 173413 | pBW806_pCAG-PV3-FRT-loxP-GFP-BGHpA sequence 6034 bps
TTACCAATGCTTAATCAGTGAGGCACCTATCTCAGCGATCTGTCTATTTCGTTCATCCATAGTTGCCTGA
CTCCCCGTCGTGTAGATAACTACGATACGGGAGGGCTTACCATCTGGCCCCAGTGCTGCAATGATACCGC
GAGACCCACGCTCACCGGCTCCAGATTTATCAGCAATAAACCAGCCAGCCGGAAGGGCCGAGCGCAGAAG
TGGTCCTGCAACTTTATCCGCCTCCATCCAGTCTATTAATTGTTGCCGGGAAGCTAGAGTAAGTAGTTCG
CCAGTTAATAGTTTGCGCAACGTTGTTGCCATTGCTACAGGCATCGTGGTGTCACGCTCGTCGTTTGGTA
TGGCTTCATTCAGCTCCGGTTCCCAACGATCAAGGCGAGTTACATGATCCCCCATGTTGTGCAAAAAAGC
GGTTAGCTCCTTCGGTCCTCCGATCGTTGTCAGAAGTAAGTTGGCCGCAGTGTTATCACTCATGGTTATG
GCAGCACTGCATAATTCTCTTACTGTCATGCCATCCGTAAGATGCTTTTCTGTGACTGGTGAGTACTCAA
CCAAGTCATTCTGAGAATAGTGTATGCGGCGACCGAGTTGCTCTTGCCCGGCGTCAATACGGGATAATAC
CGCGCCACATAGCAGAACTTTAAAAGTGCTCATCATTGGAAAACGTTCTTCGGGGCGAAAACTCTCAAGG
ATCTTACCGCTGTTGAGATCCAGTTCGATGTAACCCACTCGTGCACCCAACTGATCTTCAGCATCTTTTA
CTTTCACCAGCGTTTCTGGGTGAGCAAAAACAGGAAGGCAAAATGCCGCAAAAAAGGGAATAAGGGCGAC
ACGGAAATGTTGAATACTCATACTCTTCCTTTTTCAATATTATTGAAGCATTTATCAGGGTTATTGTCTC
ATGAGCGGATACATATTTGAATGTATTTAGAAAAATAAACAAATAGGGGTTCCGCGCACATTTCCCCGAA
AAGTGCCACCTGGGTCGACATTGATTATTGACTAGTTATTAATAGTAATCAATTACGGGGTCATTAGTTC
ATAGCCCATATATGGAGTTCCGCGTTACATAACTTACGGTAAATGGCCCGCCTGGCTGACCGCCCAACGA
CCCCCGCCCATTGACGTCAATAATGACGTATGTTCCCATAGTAACGCCAATAGGGACTTTCCATTGACGT
CAATGGGTGGAGTATTTACGGTAAACTGCCCACTTGGCAGTACATCAAGTGTATCATATGCCAAGTACGC
CCCCTATTGACGTCAATGACGGTAAATGGCCCGCCTGGCATTATGCCCAGTACATGACCTTATGGGACTT
TCCTACTTGGCAGTACATCTACGTATTAGTCATCGCTATTACCATGGTCGAGGTGAGCCCCACGTTCTGC
TTCACTCTCCCCATCTCCCCCCCCTCCCCACCCCCAATTTTGTATTTATTTATTTTTTAATTATTTTGTG
CAGCGATGGGGGCGGGGGGGGGGGGGGCGCGCGCCAGGCGGGGCGGGGCGGGGCGAGGGGCGGGGCGGGG
CGAGGCGGAAAGGTGCGGCGGCAGCCAATCAGAGCGGCGCGCTCCGAAAGTTTCCTTTTATGGCGAGGCG
GCGGCGGCGGCGGCCCTATAAAAAGCGAAGCGCGCGGCGGGCGGGAGTCGCTGCGTTGCCTTCGCCCCGT
GCCCCGCTCCGCGCCGCCTCGCGCCGCCCGCCCCGGCTCTGACTGACCGCGTTACTCCCACAGGTGAGCG
GGCGGGACGGCCCTTCTCCTCCGGGCTGTAATTAGCGCTTGGTTTAATGACGGCTCGTTTCTTTTCTGTG
GCTGCGTGAAAGCCTTAAAGGGCTCCGGGAGGGCCCTTTGTGCGGGGGGGAGCGGCTCGGGGGGTGCGTG
CGTGTGTGTGTGCGTGGGGAGCGCCGCGTGCGGCTCCGCGCTGCCCGGCGGCTGTGAGCGCTGCGGGCGC
GGCGCGGGGCTTTGTGCGCTCCGCAGTGTGCGCGAGGGGAGCGCGGCCGGGGGCGGTGCCCCGCGGTGCG
GGGGGGGCTGCGAGGGGAACAAAGGCTGCGTGCGGGGTGTGTGCGTGGGGGGGTGAGCAGGGGGTGTGGG
CGCGGCGGTCGGGCTGTAACCCCCCCCTGCACCCCCCTCCCCGAGTTGCTGAGCACGGCCCGGCTTCGGG
TGCGGGGCTCCGTACGGGGCGTGGCGCGGGGCTCGCCGTGCCGGGCGGGGGGTGGCGGCAGGTGGGGGTG
CCGGGCGGGGCGGGGCCGCCTCGGGCCGGGGAGGGCTCGGGGGAGGGGCGCGGCGGCCCCCGGAGCGCCG
GCGGCTGTCGAGGCGCGGCGAGCCGCAGCCATTGCCTTTTATGGTAATCGTGCGAGAGGGCGCAGGGACT
TCCTTTGTCCCAAATCTGTGCGGAGCCGAAATCTGGGAGGCGCCGCCGCACCCCCTCTAGCGGGCGCGGG
GCGAAGCGGTGCGGCGCCGGCAGGAAGGAAATGGGCGGGGAGGGCCTTCGTGCGTCGCCGCGCCGCCGTC
CCCTTCTCCCTCTCCAGCCTCGGGGCTGTCCGCGGGGGGACGGCTGCCTTCGGGGGGGACGGGGCAGGGC
GGGGTTCGGCTTCTGGCGTGTGACCGGCGGCTCTAGAGCCTCTGCTAACCATGTTCATGCCTTCTTCTTT
TTCCTACAGCTCCTGGGCAACGTGCTGGTTATTGTGCTGTCTCATCATTTTGGCAAAGAATTGATTAATT
CGAGCGAAGGCGCGCCGCACTGAAGGTCCTCAATCGCACTGGAAACATCAAGGTCGGCACGCGTGAAGTT
CCTATTCTCTAGAAAGTATAGGAACTTCGATAACTTCGTATAGCATACATTATACGAAGTTATACCGGTG
CCGCCACCATGGTGAGCAAGGGCGAGGAGCTGTTCACCGGGGTGGTGCCCATCCTGGTCGAGCTGGACGG
CGACGTAAACGGCCACAAGTTCAGCGTGTCCGGCGAGGGCGAGGGCGATGCCACCTACGGCAAGCTGACC
CTGAAGTTCATCTGCACCACCGGCAAGCTGCCCGTGCCCTGGCCCACCCTCGTGACCACCCTGACCTACG
GCGTGCAGTGCTTCAGCCGCTACCCCGACCACATGAAGCAGCACGACTTCTTCAAGTCCGCCATGCCCGA
AGGCTACGTCCAGGAGCGCACCATCTTCTTCAAGGACGACGGCAACTACAAGACCCGCGCCGAGGTGAAG
TTCGAGGGCGACACCCTGGTGAACCGCATCGAGCTGAAGGGCATCGACTTCAAGGAGGACGGCAACATCC
TGGGGCACAAGCTGGAGTACAACTACAACAGCCACAACGTCTATATCATGGCCGACAAGCAGAAGAACGG
CATCAAGGTGAACTTCAAGATCCGCCACAACATCGAGGACGGCAGCGTGCAGCTCGCCGACCACTACCAG
CAGAACACCCCCATCGGCGACGGCCCCGTGCTGCTGCCCGACAACCACTACCTGAGCACCCAGTCCGCCC
TGAGCAAAGACCCCAACGAGAAGCGCGATCACATGGTCCTGCTGGAGTTCGTGACCGCCGCCGGGATCAC
TCTCGGCATGGACGAGCTGTACAAGTAACTGTGCCTTCTAGTTGCCAGCCATCTGTTGTTTGCCCCTCCC
CCGTGCCTTCCTTGACCCTGGAAGGTGCCACTCCCACTGTCCTTTCCTAATAAAATGAGGAAATTGCATC
GCATTGTCTGAGTAGGTGTCATTCTATTCTGGGGGGTGGGGTGGGGCAGGACAGCAAGGGGGAGGATTGG
GAAGACAATAGCAGGCATGCTGGGGATGCGGTGGGCTCTATGGCTTCTGAGGCGGAAAGAACCAGCTGGG
GCTCTAGGGGGTATCCCCACGCGCCCTGTAGCGGAATTCGGTACCCTGACCTCCTGCCAGCAATAGTAAG
ACAACACGCAAAGTCGCGGCCGCCCAGGATACATAGATTACCACAACTCCGAGCCCTTCCACCGCTAGCG
CACTCCTCAGGTGCAGGCTGCCTATCAGAAGGTGGTGGCTGGTGTGGCCAATGCCCTGGCTCACAAATAC
CACTGAGATCTTTTTCCCTCTGCCAAAAATTATGGGGACATCATGAAGCCCCTTGAGCATCTGACTTCTG
GCTAATAAAGGAAATTTATTTTCATTGCAATAGTGTGTTGGAATTTTTTGTGTCTCTCACTCGGAAGGAC
ATATGGGAGGGCAAATCATTTAAAACATCAGAATGAGTATTTGGTTTAGAGTTTGGCAACATATGCCCAT
ATGCTGGCTGCCATGAACAAAGGTTGGCTATAAAGAGGTCATCAGTATATGAAACAGCCCCCTGCTGTCC
ATTCCTTATTCCATAGAAAAGCCTTGACTTGAGGTTAGATTTTTTTTATATTTTGTTTTGTGTTATTTTT
TTCTTTAACATCCCTAAAATTTTCCTTACATGTTTTACTAGCCAGATTTTTCCTCCTCTCCTGACTACTC
CCAGTCATAGCTGTCCCTCTTCTCTTATGGAGATCCCTCGACCTGCAGCCCAAGCTTGGCGTAATCATGG
TCATAGCTGTTTCCTGTGTGAAATTGTTATCCGCTCACAATTCCACACAACATACGAGCCGGAAGCATAA
AGTGTAAAGCCTGGGGTGCCTAATGAGTGAGCTAACTCACATTAATTGCGTTGCGCTCACTGCCCGCTTT
CCAGTCGGGAAACCTGTCGTGCCAGCGGATCCGCATCTCAATTAGTCAGCAACCATAGTCCCGCCCCTAA
CTCCGCCCAGTTCCGCCCATTCTCCGCCCCATGGCTGACTAATTTTTTTTATTTATGCAGAGGCCGAGGC
CGCCTCGGCCTCTGAGCTATTCCAGAAGTAGTGAGGAGGCTTTTTTGGAGGCCTAGGCTTTTGCAAAAAG
CTAACTTGTTTATTGCAGCTTATAATGGTTACAAATAAAGCAATAGCATCACAAATTTCACAAATAAAGC
ATTTTTTTCACTGCATTCTAGTTGTGGTTTGTCCAAACTCATCAATGTATCTTATCATGTCTGGATCCGC
TGCATTAATGAATCGGCCAACGCGCGGGGAGAGGCGGTTTGCGTATTGGGCGCTCTTCCGCTTCCTCGCT
CACTGACTCGCTGCGCTCGGTCGTTCGGCTGCGGCGAGCGGTATCAGCTCACTCAAAGGCGGTAATACGG
TTATCCACAGAATCAGGGGATAACGCAGGAAAGAACATGTGAGCAAAAGGCCAGCAAAAGGCCAGGAACC
GTAAAAAGGCCGCGTTGCTGGCGTTTTTCCATAGGCTCCGCCCCCCTGACGAGCATCACAAAAATCGACG
CTCAAGTCAGAGGTGGCGAAACCCGACAGGACTATAAAGATACCAGGCGTTTCCCCCTGGAAGCTCCCTC
GTGCGCTCTCCTGTTCCGACCCTGCCGCTTACCGGATACCTGTCCGCCTTTCTCCCTTCGGGAAGCGTGG
CGCTTTCTCATAGCTCACGCTGTAGGTATCTCAGTTCGGTGTAGGTCGTTCGCTCCAAGCTGGGCTGTGT
GCACGAACCCCCCGTTCAGCCCGACCGCTGCGCCTTATCCGGTAACTATCGTCTTGAGTCCAACCCGGTA
AGACACGACTTATCGCCACTGGCAGCAGCCACTGGTAACAGGATTAGCAGAGCGAGGTATGTAGGCGGTG
CTACAGAGTTCTTGAAGTGGTGGCCTAACTACGGCTACACTAGAAGAACAGTATTTGGTATCTGCGCTCT
GCTGAAGCCAGTTACCTTCGGAAAAAGAGTTGGTAGCTCTTGATCCGGCAAACAAACCACCGCTGGTAGC
GGTGGTTTTTTTGTTTGCAAGCAGCAGATTACGCGCAGAAAAAAAGGATCTCAAGAAGATCCTTTGATCT
TTTCTACGGGGTCTGACGCTCAGTGGAACGAAAACTCACGTTAAGGGATTTTGGTCATGAGATTATCAAA
AAGGATCTTCACCTAGATCCTTTTAAATTAAAAATGAAGTTTTAAATCAATCTAAAGTATATATGAGTAA
ACTTGGTCTGACAG
