>Addgene plasmid #87582 | pBW806_pCAG-PV3-FRT-loxP-GFP-BGHpA | addgene partial sequence | sequence record 177150 | Addgene Partial NGS Result
TGCACCCCCCTCCCCGAGTTGCTGAGCACGGCCCGGCTTCGGGTGCGGGGCTCCGTACGGGGCGTGGCGC
GGGGCTCGCCGTGCCGGGCGGGGGGTGGCGGCAGGTGGGGGTGCCGGGCGGGGCGGGGCCGCCTCGGGCC
GGGGAGGGCTCGGGGGAGGGGCGCGGCGGCCCCCGGAGCGCCGGCGGCTGTCGAGGCGCGGCGAGCCGCA
GCCATTGCCTTTTATGGTAATCGTGCGAGAGGGCGCAGGGACTTCCTTTGTCCCAAATCTGTGCGGAGCC
GAAATCTGGGAGGCGCCGCCGCACCCCCTCTAGCGGGCGCGGGGCGAAGCGGTGCGGCGCCGGCAGGAAG
GAAATGGGCGGGGAGGGCCTTCGTGCGTCGCCGCGCCGCCGTCCCCTTCTCCCTCTCCAGCCTCGGGGCT
GTCCGCGGGGGGACGGCTGCCTTCGGGGGGGACGGGGCAGGGCGGGGTTCGGCTTCTGGCGTGTGACCGG
CGGCTCTAGAGCCTCTGCTAACCATGTTCATGCCTTCTTCTTTTTCCTACAGCTCCTGGGCAACGTGCTG
GTTATTGTGCTGTCTCATCATTTTGGCAAAGAATTGATTAATTCGAGCGAAGGCGCGCCGCACTGAAGGT
CCTCAATCGCACTGGAAACATCAAGGTCGGCACGCGTGAAGTTCCTATTCTCTAGAAAGTATAGGAACTT
CGATAACTTCGTATAGCATACATTATACGAAGTTATACCGGTGCCGCCACCATGGTGAGCAAGGGCGAGG
AGCTGTTCACCGGGGTGGTGCCCATCCTGGTCGAGCTGGACGGCGACGTAAACGGCCACAAGTTCAGCGT
GTCCGGCGAGGGCGAGGGCGATGCCACCTACGGCAAGCTGACCCTGAAGTTCATCTGCACCACCGGCAAG
CTGCCCGTGCCCTGGCCCACCCTCGTGACCACCCTGACCTACGGCGTGCAGTGCTTCAGCCGCTACCCCG
ACCACATGAAGCAGCACGACTTCTTCAAGTCCGCCATGCCCGAAGGCTACGTCCAGGAGCGCACCATCTT
CTTCAAGGACGACGGCAACTACAAGACCCGCGCCGAGGTGAAGTTCGAGGGCGACACCCTGGTGAACCGC
ATCGAGCTGAAGGGCATCGACTTCAAGGAGGACGGCAACATCCTGGGGCACAAGCTGGAGTACAACTACA
ACAGCCACAACGTCTATATCATGGCCGACAAGCAGAAGAACGGCATCAAGGTGAACTTCAAGATCCGCCA
CAACATCGAGGACGGCAGCGTGCAGCTCGCCGACCACTACCAGCAGAACACCCCCATCGGCGACGGCCCC
GTGCTGCTGCCCGACAACCACTACCTGAGCACCCAGTCCGCCCTGAGCAAAGACCCCAACGAGAAGCGCG
ATCACATGGTCCTGCTGGAGTTCGTGACCGCCGCCGGGATCACTCTCGGCATGGACGAGCTGTACAAGTA
ACTGTGCCTTCTAGTTGCCAGCCATCTGTTGTTTGCCCCTCCCCCGTGCCTTCCTTGACCCTGGAAGGTG
CCACTCCCACTGTCCTTTCCTAATAAAATGAGGAAATTGCATCGCATTGTCTGAGTAGGTGTCATTCTAT
TCTGGGGGGTGGGGTGGGGCAGGACAGCAAGGGGGAGGATTGGGAAGACAATAGCAGGCATGCTGGGGAT
GCGGTGGGCTCTATGGCTTCTGAGGCGGAAAGAACCAGCTGGGGCTCTAGGGGGTATCCCCACGCGCCCT
GTAGCGGAATTCGGTACCCTGACCTCCTGCCAGCAATAGTAAGACAACACGCAAAGTCGCGGCCGCCCAG
GATACATAGATTACCACAACTCCGAGCCCTTCCACCGCTAGCGCACTCCTCAGGTGCAGGCTGCCTATCA
GAAGGTGGTGGCTGGTGTGGCCAATGCCCTGGCTCACAAATACCACTGAGATCTTTTTCCCTCTGCCAAA
AATTATGGGGACATCATGAAGCCCCTTGAGCATCTGACTTCTGGCTAATAAAGGAAATTTATTTTCATTG
CAATAGTGTGTTGGAATTTTTTGTGTCTCTCACTCGGAAGGACATATGGGAGGGCAAATCATTTAAAACA
TCAGAATGAGTATTTGGTTTAGAGTTTGGCAACATATGCCCATATGCTGGCTGCCATGAACAAAGGTTGG
CTATAAAGAGGTCATCAGTATATGAAACAGCCCCCTGCTGTCCATTCCTTATTCCATAGAAAAGCCTTGA
CTTGAGGTTAGATTTTTTTTATATTTTGTTTTGTGTTATTTTTTTCTTTAACATCCCTAAAATTTTCCTT
ACATGTTTTACTAGCCAGATTTTTCCTCCTCTCCTGACTACTCCCAGTCATAGCTGTCCCTCTTCTCTTA
TGGAGATCCCTCGACCTGCAGCCCAAGCTTGGCGTAATCATGGTCATAGCTGTTTCCTGTGTGAAATTGT
TATCCGCTCACAATTCCACACAACATACGAGCCGGAAGCATAAAGTGTAAAGCCTGGGGTGCCTAATGAG
TGAGCTAACTCACATTAATTGCGTTGCGCTCACTGCCCGCTTTCCAGTCGGGAAACCTGTCGTGCCAGCG
GATCCGCATCTCAATTAGTCAGCAACCATAGTCCCGCCCCTAACTCCGCCCAGTTCCGCCCATTCTCCGC
CCCATGGCTGACTAATTTTTTTTATTTATGCAGAGGCCGAGGCCGCCTCGGCCTCTGAGCTATTCCAGAA
GTAGTGAGGAGGCTTTTTTGGAGGCCTAGGCTTTTGCAAAAAGCTAACTTGTTTATTGCAGCTTATAATG
GTTACAAATAAAGCAATAGCATCACAAATTTCACAAATAAAGCATTTTTTTCACTGCATTCTAGTTGTGG
TTTGTCCAAACTCATCAATGTATCTTATCATGTCTGGATCCGCTGCATTAATGAATCGGCCAACGCGCGG
GGAGAGGCGGTTTGCGTATTGGGCGCTCTTCCGCTTCCTCGCTCACTGACTCGCTGCGCTCGGTCGTTCG
GCTGCGGCGAGCGGTATCAGCTCACTCAAAGGCGGTAATACGGTTATCCACAGAATCAGGGGATAACGCA
GGAAAGAACATGTGAGCAAAAGGCCAGCAAAAGGCCAGGAACCGTAAAAAGGCCGCGTTGCTGGCGTTTT
TCCATAGGCTCCGCCCCCCTGACGAGCATCACAAAAATCGACGCTCAAGTCAGAGGTGGCGAAACCCGAC
AGGACTATAAAGATACCAGGCGTTTCCCCCTGGAAGCTCCCTCGTGCGCTCTCCTGTTCCGACCCTGCCG
CTTACCGGATACCTGTCCGCCTTTCTCCCTTCGGGAAGCGTGGCGCTTTCTCATAGCTCACGCTGTAGGT
ATCTCAGTTCGGTGTAGGTCGTTCGCTCCAAGCTGGGCTGTGTGCACGAACCCCCCGTTCAGCCCGACCG
CTGCGCCTTATCCGGTAACTATCGTCTTGAGTCCAACCCGGTAAGACACGACTTATCGCCACTGGCAGCA
GCCACTGGTAACAGGATTAGCAGAGCGAGGTATGTAGGCGGTGCTACAGAGTTCTTGAAGTGGTGGCCTA
ACTACGGCTACACTAGAAGAACAGTATTTGGTATCTGCGCTCTGCTGAAGCCAGTTACCTTCGGAAAAAG
AGTTGGTAGCTCTTGATCCGGCAAACAAACCACCGCTGGTAGCGGTGGTTTTTTTGTTTGCAAGCAGCAG
ATTACGCGCAGAAAAAAAGGATCTCAAGAAGATCCTTTGATCTTTTCTACGGGGTCTGACGCTCAGTGGA
ACGAAAACTCACGTTAAGGGATTTTGGTCATGAGATTATCAAAAAGGATCTTCACCTAGATCCTTTTAAA
TTAAAAATGAAGTTTTAAATCAATCTAAAGTATATATGAGTAAACTTGGTCTGACAGTTACCAATGCTTA
ATCAGTGAGGCACCTATCTCAGCGATCTGTCTATTTCGTTCATCCATAGTTGCCTGACTCCCCGTCGTGT
AGATAACTACGATACGGGAGGGCTTACCATCTGGCCCCAGTGCTGCAATGATACCGCGAGACCCACGCTC
ACCGGCTCCAGATTTATCAGCAATAAACCAGCCAGCCGGAAGGGCCGAGCGCAGAAGTGGTCCTGCAACT
TTATCCGCCTCCATCCAGTCTATTAATTGTTGCCGGGAAGCTAGAGTAAGTAGTTCGCCAGTTAATAGTT
TGCGCAACGTTGTTGCCATTGCTACAGGCATCGTGGTGTCACGCTCGTCGTTTGGTATGGCTTCATTCAG
CTCCGGTTCCCAACGATCAAGGCGAGTTACATGATCCCCCATGTTGTGCAAAAAAGCGGTTAGCTCCTTC
GGTCCTCCGATCGTTGTCAGAAGTAAGTTGGCCGCAGTGTTATCACTCATGGTTATGGCAGCACTGCATA
ATTCTCTTACTGTCATGCCATCCGTAAGATGCTTTTCTGTGACTGGTGAGTACTCAACCAAGTCATTCTG
AGAATAGTGTATGCGGCGACCGAGTTGCTCTTGCCCGGCGTCAATACGGGATAATACCGCGCCACATAGC
AGAACTTTAAAAGTGCTCATCATTGGAAAACGTTCTTCGGGGCGAAAACTCTCAAGGATCTTACCGCTGT
TGAGATCCAGTTCGATGTAACCCACTCGTGCACCCAACTGATCTTCAGCATCTTTTACTTTCACCAGCGT
TTCTGGGTGAGCAAAAACAGGAAGGCAAAATGCCGCAAAAAAGGGAATAAGGGCGACACGGAAATGTTGA
ATACTCATACTCTTCCTTTTTCAATATTATTGAAGCATTTATCAGGGTTATTGTCTCATGAGCGGATACA
TATTTGAATGTATTTAGAAAAATAAACAAATAGGGGTTCCGCGCACATTTCCCCGAAAAGTGCCACCTGG
GTCGACATTGATTATTGACTAGTTATTAATAGTAATCAATTACGGGGTCATTAGTTCATAGCCCATATAT
GGAGTTCCGCGTTACATAACTTACGGTAAATGGCCCGCCTGGCTGACCGCCCAACGACCCCCGCCCATTG
ACGTCAATAATGACGTATGTTCCCATAGTAACGCCAATAGGGACTTTCCATTGACGTCAATGGGTGGAGT
ATTTACGGTAAACTGCCCACTTGGCAGTACATCAAGTGTATCATATGCCAAGTACGCCCCCTATTGACGT
CAATGACGGTAAATGGCCCGCCTGGCATTATGCCCAGTACATGACCTTATGGGACTTTCCTACTTGGCAG
TACATCTACGTATTAGTCATCGCTATTACCATGGTCGAGGTGAGCCCCACGTTCTGCTTCACTCTCCCCA
TCTCCCCCCCCTCCCCACCCCCAATTTTGTATTTATTTATTTTTTAATTATTTTGTGCAGCGATGGGGGC
GGGGGGGGGGG
